Addgene plasmid #163049: pMOS005: superecliptic pHluorin (cytosolic)
Purpose: superecliptic pHluorin (cytosolic)
Depositing lab: Adam Cohen. Depositing organization: Harvard University. Publication: Multiplexed Optical Sensors in Arrayed Islands of Cells for multimodal recordings of cellular physiology. Werley CA, Boccardo S, Rigamonti A, Hansson EM, Cohen AE. Nat Commun. 2020 Aug 4;11(1):3881. doi: 10.1038/s41467-020-17607-5. PubMed 32753572.
Backbone
  Vector backbone: FUGW
  Backbone size w/o insert (bp): 9377
  Vector type: Mammalian Expression, Lentiviral
Growth in bacteria
  Bacterial resistance: Ampicillin, 100 μg/mL
  Growth temperature: 30°C
  Growth strain: NEB Stable
  Copy number: High Copy
Gene/Insert
  Gene/Insert name: superecliptic pHluorin
  Species: Synthetic
  Insert size (bp): 717
  Promoter: CMV
  Cloning method: Restriction Enzyme; 5′ cloning site BamHI (unknown if destroyed); 3′ cloning site EcoRI (unknown if destroyed)
  Sequencing primers: 5′ CMV-F; 3′ WPRE-R
Resource information
  A portion of this plasmid was derived from a plasmid made by: Gero Miesenboeck
Terms and licenses: Academic/Nonprofit Terms; Industry Terms: Not Available to Industry
Depositor comments: Please see PMID: 9671304 for original reporter gene characterization.
How to cite: pMOS005: superecliptic pHluorin (cytosolic) was a gift from Adam Cohen (Addgene plasmid # 163049 ; http://n2t.net/addgene:163049 ; RRID:Addgene_163049)
