[The description below was written by a language model from this plasmid's Addgene catalogue record and pLannotate feature annotations shown in this document.]
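Description:
pMOS005 is a lentiviral transfer plasmid built on the FUGW backbone for mammalian expression of untargeted, cytosolic superecliptic pHluorin. It is maintained in E. coli through a high-copy ColE1/pUC-type origin and selected with ampicillin via the bla gene. An f1 origin is also present. Outside the viral region, the backbone carries an SV40/EM7-driven Sh ble (bleomycin/Zeocin resistance) cassette with an SV40 polyadenylation signal.

The viral genome is transcribed from a CMV enhancer/promoter fused to a truncated HIV-1 5′ LTR, the arrangement that makes genomic RNA production Tat-independent in later-generation lentiviral systems. Downstream lie the Ψ packaging signal with a gag fragment, the Rev response element for nuclear export of the unspliced RNA, and the cPPT/CTS, which aids nuclear import of the reverse-transcribed genome. An internal CMV enhancer/promoter then drives the roughly 717 bp pHluorin coding sequence, cloned between BamHI and EcoRI sites. It is followed by a WPRE to boost transcript stability and expression, a truncated 3′ LTR and a bGH polyadenylation signal.

Superecliptic pHluorin is a pH-sensitive GFP variant that fluoresces brightly under blue excitation at neutral pH and dims sharply in acidic conditions. Without a targeting sequence it acts as an optical reporter of cytosolic pH. The associated publication concerns multiplexed optical sensors in arrayed islands of cells, so this construct is presumably one sensor in that panel, delivered by viral transduction or by direct transfection. The depositor and sequencing-derived records differ by only a few bases in length, and their annotations are otherwise identical.
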