Features (pLannotate 1.2.2; 31 found; start..end, strand, type, name):
     31..83      -  misc_feature   bom (fragment): basis of mobility region from pBR322
    238..617     +  enhancer       CMV enhancer: human cytomegalovirus immediate early enhancer
    618..817     +  promoter       CMV promoter: human cytomegalovirus (CMV) immediate early promoter
    835..1015    +  LTR            5' LTR (truncated): truncated 5' long terminal repeat (LTR) from HIV-1
   1062..1187    +  misc_feature   HIV-1 Ψ: packaging signal of human immunodeficiency virus type 1
   1171..1534    +  CDS            HIV-1 gag (fragment): gag protein from human immunodeficiency virus 1; gag
   1680..1913    +  misc_feature   RRE: The Rev response element (RRE) of HIV-1 allows for Rev-dependent mRNA export from the nucleus to the cytoplasm.
   2290..2390    +  CDS            Rev (fragment): human immunodeficiency virus 1 (HIV-1) Rev protein; rev; enhances nuclear export of unspliced and incompletely spliced viral mRNAs
   2440..2557    +  misc_feature   cPPT/CTS: central polypurine tract and central termination sequence of HIV-1
   2616..2919    +  enhancer       CMV enhancer: human cytomegalovirus immediate early enhancer
   2920..3123    +  promoter       CMV promoter: human cytomegalovirus (CMV) immediate early promoter
   3212..3926    +  CDS            superecliptic pHluorin (fragment): pH-sensitive mutant of green fluorescent protein (Ng et al., 2002) excited strongly by blue light at neutral pH but minimally fluorescent at acidic pH
   3929..3953    +  misc_feature   MCS (fragment): pBluescript multiple cloning site
   3953..4541    +  misc_feature   WPRE: woodchuck hepatitis virus posttranscriptional regulatory element
   4478..5059    +  CDS            nef (fragment): NEF_HV1H2 - Experimental evidence at protein level: Swiss-Prot protein existence level 1. Extracellular Nef protein targets CD4(+) T-lymphocytes for apoptosis by interacting with CXCR4 surface receptors. From Human immunodeficiency virus type 1 group M subtype B (isolate HXB2) (HIV-1).
   5066..5246    +  LTR            5' LTR (truncated): truncated 5' long terminal repeat (LTR) from HIV-1
   5278..5502    +  polyA_signal   bGH poly(A) signal: bovine growth hormone polyadenylation signal
   5506..5527    +  promoter       SV40 promoter (fragment): SV40 enhancer and early promoter
   5548..5976    +  rep_origin     f1 ori (sequence partly withheld): f1 bacteriophage origin of replication; arrow indicates direction of (+) strand synthesis
   5990..6319    +  promoter       SV40 promoter: SV40 enhancer and early promoter
   6367..6414    +  promoter       EM7 promoter: synthetic bacterial promoter&nbsp
   6433..6807    +  CDS            BleoR: antibiotic-binding protein; Sh ble from Streptoalloteichus hindustanus; confers resistance to bleomycin, phleomycin, and Zeocin™
   6817..6942    +  CDS            ble (fragment): BLE_KLEPN - Experimental evidence at protein level: Swiss-Prot protein existence level 1. Binding protein with a strong affinity to the bleomycin family of antibiotics. Binds to CL990; an antimitotic-antibiotic compound. From Klebsiella pneumoniae.
   6937..7058    +  polyA_signal   SV40 poly(A) signal: SV40 polyadenylation signal
   7131..7147    -  protein_bind   lac operator: The lac repressor binds to the lac operator to inhibit transcription in E. coli. This inhibition can be relieved by adding lactose or isopropyl-β-D-thiogalactopyranoside (IPTG). lac repressor encoded by lacI
   7155..7185    -  promoter       lac promoter: promoter for the E. coli lac operon
   7200..7221    -  protein_bind   CAP binding site: CAP binding activates transcription in the presence of cAMP. E. coli catabolite activator protein
   7234..7326    -  CDS            lacI (fragment): lac repressor; lacI; The lac repressor binds to the lac operator to inhibit transcription in E. coli. This inhibition can be relieved by adding lactose or isopropyl-β-D-thiogalactopyranoside (IPTG).
   7509..8097    -  rep_origin     ori: high-copy-number ColE1/pMB1/pBR322/pUC origin of replication
   8268..9128    -  CDS            AmpR: β-lactamase; bla; confers resistance to ampicillin, carbenicillin, and related antibiotics
   9129..9233    -  promoter       AmpR promoter: bla
>Addgene plasmid #163049 | pMOS005: superecliptic pHluorin (cytosolic) | depositor full sequence | sequence record 315833 | Full Sequence
GTCGACGGATCGGGAGATCTCCCGATCCCCTATGGTGCACTCTCAGTACAATCTGCTCTGATGCCGCATA
GTTAAGCCAGTATCTGCTCCCTGCTTGTGTGTTGGAGGTCGCTGAGTAGTGCGCGAGCAAAATTTAAGCT
ACAACAAGGCAAGGCTTGACCGACAATTGCATGAAGAATCTGCTTAGGGTTAGGCGTTTTGCGCTGCTTC
GCGATGTACGGGCCAGATATACGCGTTGACATTGATTATTGACTAGTTATTAATAGTAATCAATTACGGG
GTCATTAGTTCATAGCCCATATATGGAGTTCCGCGTTACATAACTTACGGTAAATGGCCCGCCTGGCTGA
CCGCCCAACGACCCCCGCCCATTGACGTCAATAATGACGTATGTTCCCATAGTAACGCCAATAGGGACTT
TCCATTGACGTCAATGGGTGGAGTATTTACGGTAAACTGCCCACTTGGCAGTACATCAAGTGTATCATAT
GCCAAGTACGCCCCCTATTGACGTCAATGACGGTAAATGGCCCGCCTGGCATTATGCCCAGTACATGACC
TTATGGGACTTTCCTACTTGGCAGTACATCTACGTATTAGTCATCGCTATTACCATGGTGATGCGGTTTT
GGCAGTACATCAATGGGCGTGGATAGCGGTTTGACTCACGGGGATTTCCAAGTCTCCACCCCATTGACGT
CAATGGGAGTTTGTTTTGGCACCAAAATCAACGGGACTTTCCAAAATGTCGTAACAACTCCGCCCCATTG
ACGCAAATGGGCGGTAGGCGTGTACGGTGGGAGGTCTATATAAGCAGCGCGTTTTGCCTGTACTGGGTCT
CTCTGGTTAGACCAGATCTGAGCCTGGGAGCTCTCTGGCTAACTAGGGAACCCACTGCTTAAGCCTCAAT
AAAGCTTGCCTTGAGTGCTTCAAGTAGTGTGTGCCCGTCTGTTGTGTGACTCTGGTAACTAGAGATCCCT
CAGACCCTTTTAGTCAGTGTGGAAAATCTCTAGCAGTGGCGCCCGAACAGGGACTTGAAAGCGAAAGGGA
AACCAGAGGAGCTCTCTCGACGCAGGACTCGGCTTGCTGAAGCGCGCACGGCAAGAGGCGAGGGGCGGCG
ACTGGTGAGTACGCCAAAAATTTTGACTAGCGGAGGCTAGAAGGAGAGAGATGGGTGCGAGAGCGTCAGT
ATTAAGCGGGGGAGAATTAGATCGCGATGGGAAAAAATTCGGTTAAGGCCAGGGGGAAAGAAAAAATATA
AATTAAAACATATAGTATGGGCAAGCAGGGAGCTAGAACGATTCGCAGTTAATCCTGGCCTGTTAGAAAC
ATCAGAAGGCTGTAGACAAATACTGGGACAGCTACAACCATCCCTTCAGACAGGATCAGAAGAACTTAGA
TCATTATATAATACAGTAGCAACCCTCTATTGTGTGCATCAAAGGATAGAGATAAAAGACACCAAGGAAG
CTTTAGACAAGATAGAGGAAGAGCAAAACAAAAGTAAGACCACCGCACAGCAAGCGGCCGCTGATCTTCA
GACCTGGAGGAGGAGATATGAGGGACAATTGGAGAAGTGAATTATATAAATATAAAGTAGTAAAAATTGA
ACCATTAGGAGTAGCACCCACCAAGGCAAAGAGAAGAGTGGTGCAGAGAGAAAAAAGAGCAGTGGGAATA
GGAGCTTTGTTCCTTGGGTTCTTGGGAGCAGCAGGAAGCACTATGGGCGCAGCGTCAATGACGCTGACGG
TACAGGCCAGACAATTATTGTCTGGTATAGTGCAGCAGCAGAACAATTTGCTGAGGGCTATTGAGGCGCA
ACAGCATCTGTTGCAACTCACAGTCTGGGGCATCAAGCAGCTCCAGGCAAGAATCCTGGCTGTGGAAAGA
TACCTAAAGGATCAACAGCTCCTGGGGATTTGGGGTTGCTCTGGAAAACTCATTTGCACCACTGCTGTGC
CTTGGAATGCTAGTTGGAGTAATAAATCTCTGGAACAGATTTGGAATCACACGACCTGGATGGAGTGGGA
CAGAGAAATTAACAATTACACAAGCTTAATACACTCCTTAATTGAAGAATCGCAAAACCAGCAAGAAAAG
AATGAACAAGAATTATTGGAATTAGATAAATGGGCAAGTTTGTGGAATTGGTTTAACATAACAAATTGGC
TGTGGTATATAAAATTATTCATAATGATAGTAGGAGGCTTGGTAGGTTTAAGAATAGTTTTTGCTGTACT
TTCTATAGTGAATAGAGTTAGGCAGGGATATTCACCATTATCGTTTCAGACCCACCTCCCAACCCCGAGG
GGACCCGACAGGCCCGAAGGAATAGAAGAAGAAGGTGGAGAGAGAGACAGAGACAGATCCATTCGATTAG
TGAACGGATCGGCACTGCGTGCGCCAATTCTGCAGACAAATGGCAGTATTCATCCACAATTTTAAAAGAA
AAGGGGGGATTGGGGGGTACAGTGCAGGGGAAAGAATAGTAGACATAATAGCAACAGACATACAAACTAA
AGAATTACAAAAACAAATTACAAAAATTCAAAATTTTCGGGTTTATTACAGGGACAGCAGAGATCCAGTT
TGGTTAATTAAGCTTGGGAGTTCCGCGTTACATAACTTACGGTAAATGGCCCGCCTGGCTGACCGCCCAA
CGACCCCCGCCCATTGACGACAATAATGACGTATGTTCCCATAGTAACGCCAATAGGGACTTTCCATTGA
CGTCAATGGGTGGAGTATTTACGGTAAACTGCCCACTTGGCAGTACATCAAGTGTATCATATGCCAAGTA
CGCCCCCTATTGACGTCAATGACGGTAAATGGCCCGCCTGGCATTATGCCCAGTACATGACCTTATGGGA
CTTTCCTACTTGGCAGTACATCTACGTATTAGTCATCGCTATTACCATGGTGATGCGGTTTTGGCAGTAC
ATCAATGGGCGTGGATAGCGGTTTGACTCACGGGGATTTCCAAGTCTCCACCCCATTGACGTCAATGGGA
GTTTGTTTTGGCACCAAAATCAACGGGACTTTCCAAAATGTCGTAACAACTCCGCCCCATTGACGCAAAT
GGGCGGTAGGCGTGTACGGTGGGAGGTCTATATAAGCAGAGCTCGTTTAGTGAACCGTCAGATCGCCTGG
AGACGCCATCCACGCTGTTTTGACCTCCATAGAAGACACCGACTCTAGAGGATCCGCCACCATGAGTAAA
GGAGAAGAACTTTTCACTGGAGTTGTCCCAATTCTTGTTGAATTAGATGGTGATGTTAATGGGCACAAAT
TTTCTGTCAGTGGAGAGGGTGAAGGTGATGCAACATACGGAAAACTTACCCTTAAATTTATTTGCACTAC
TGGAAAACTACCTGTTCCTTGGCCAACACTTGTCACTACTTTAACTTATGGTGTTCAATGCTTTTCAAGA
TACCCAGATCATATGAAACGGCATGACTTTTTCAAGAGTGCCATGCCCGAAGGTTATGTACAGGAAAGAA
CTATATTTTTCAAAGATGACGGGAACTACAAGACACGTGCTGAAGTCAAGTTTGAAGGTGATACCCTTGT
TAATAGAATCGAGTTAAAAGGTATTGATTTTAAAGAAGATGGAAACATTCTTGGACACAAATTGGAATAC
AACTATAACGATCACCAGGTGTACATCATGGCAGACAAACAAAAGAATGGAATCAAAGCTAACTTCAAAA
TTAGACACAACATTGAAGATGGAGGCGTTCAACTAGCAGACCATTATCAACAAAATACTCCAATTGGCGA
TGGGCCCGTCCTTTTACCAGACAACCATTACCTGTTTACAACTTCTACTCTTTCGAAAGATCCCAACGAA
AAGAGAGACCACATGGTCCTTCTTGAGTTTGTAACAGCTGCTGGGATTACACATGGCATGGATGAACTAT
ACAAATGAGAATTCGATATCAAGCTTATCGATAATCAACCTCTGGATTACAAAATTTGTGAAAGATTGAC
TGGTATTCTTAACTATGTTGCTCCTTTTACGCTATGTGGATACGCTGCTTTAATGCCTTTGTATCATGCT
ATTGCTTCCCGTATGGCTTTCATTTTCTCCTCCTTGTATAAATCCTGGTTGCTGTCTCTTTATGAGGAGT
TGTGGCCCGTTGTCAGGCAACGTGGCGTGGTGTGCACTGTGTTTGCTGACGCAACCCCCACTGGTTGGGG
CATTGCCACCACCTGTCAGCTCCTTTCCGGGACTTTCGCTTTCCCCCTCCCTATTGCCACGGCGGAACTC
ATCGCCGCCTGCCTTGCCCGCTGCTGGACAGGGGCTCGGCTGTTGGGCACTGACAATTCCGTGGTGTTGT
CGGGGAAATCATCGTCCTTTCCTTGGCTGCTCGCCTGTGTTGCCACCTGGATTCTGCGCGGGACGTCCTT
CTGCTACGTCCCTTCGGCCCTCAATCCAGCGGACCTTCCTTCCCGCGGCCTGCTGCCGGCTCTGCGGCCT
CTTCCGCGTCTTCGCCTTCGCCCTCAGACGAGTCGGATCTCCCTTTGGGCCGCCTCCCCGCATCGATACC
GTCGACCTCGAGACCTAGAAAAACATGGAGCAATCACAAGTAGCAATACAGCAGCTACCAATGCTGATTG
TGCCTGGCTAGAAGCACAAGAGGAGGAGGAGGTGGGTTTTCCAGTCACACCTCAGGTACCTTTAAGACCA
ATGACTTACAAGGCAGCTGTAGATCTTAGCCACTTTTTAAAAGAAAAGGGGGGACTGGAAGGGCTAATTC
ACTCCCAACGAAGACAAGATATCCTTGATCTGTGGATCTACCACACACAAGGCTACTTCCCTGATTGGCA
GAACTACACACCAGGGCCAGGGATCAGATATCCACTGACCTTTGGATGGTGCTACAAGCTAGTACCAGTT
GAGCAAGAGAAGGTAGAAGAAGCCAATGAAGGAGAGAACACCCGCTTGTTACACCCTGTGAGCCTGCATG
GGATGGATGACCCGGAGAGAGAAGTATTAGAGTGGAGGTTTGACAGCCGCCTAGCATTTCATCACATGGC
CCGAGAGCTGCATCCGGACTGTACTGGGTCTCTCTGGTTAGACCAGATCTGAGCCTGGGAGCTCTCTGGC
TAACTAGGGAACCCACTGCTTAAGCCTCAATAAAGCTTGCCTTGAGTGCTTCAAGTAGTGTGTGCCCGTC
TGTTGTGTGACTCTGGTAACTAGAGATCCCTCAGACCCTTTTAGTCAGTGTGGAAAATCTCTAGCAGGGC
CCGTTTAAACCCGCTGATCAGCCTCGACTGTGCCTTCTAGTTGCCAGCCATCTGTTGTTTGCCCCTCCCC
CGTGCCTTCCTTGACCCTGGAAGGTGCCACTCCCACTGTCCTTTCCTAATAAAATGAGGAAATTGCATCG
CATTGTCTGAGTAGGTGTCATTCTATTCTGGGGGGTGGGGTGGGGCAGGACAGCAAGGGGGAGGATTGGG
AAGACAATAGCAGGCATGCTGGGGATGCGGTGGGCTCTATGGCTTCTGAGGCGGAAAGAACCAGCTGGGG
CTCTAGGGGGTATCCCC
[124 nt withheld, positions 5548-5671]
C
[91 nt withheld, positions 5673-5763]
A
[49 nt withheld, positions 5765-5813]
CCTTTGACGTTGGAGTCCACGTTCTTT
[37 nt withheld, positions 5841-5877]
ACCCTATCTCGGTCTATTCTTTTGATTTATAAGGGATTTTGCCGATTTCGGCCTATTGGTTAAAAAATGA
GCTGATTTAACAAAAATTTAACGCGAATTAATTCTGTGGAATGTGTGTCAGTTAGGGTGTGGAAAGTCCC
CAGGCTCCCCAGCAGGCAGAAGTATGCAAAGCATGCATCTCAATTAGTCAGCAACCAGGTGTGGAAAGTC
CCCAGGCTCCCCAGCAGGCAGAAGTATGCAAAGCATGCATCTCAATTAGTCAGCAACCATAGTCCCGCCC
CTAACTCCGCCCATCCCGCCCCTAACTCCGCCCAGTTCCGCCCATTCTCCGCCCCATGGCTGACTAATTT
TTTTTATTTATGCAGAGGCCGAGGCCGCCTCTGCCTCTGAGCTATTCCAGAAGTAGTGAGGAGGCTTTTT
TGGAGGCCTAGGCTTTTGCAAAAAGCTCCCGGGAGCTTGTATATCCATTTTCGGATCTGATCAGCACGTG
TTGACAATTAATCATCGGCATAGTATATCGGCATAGTATAATACGACAAGGTGAGGAACTAAACCATGGC
CAAGTTGACCAGTGCCGTTCCGGTGCTCACCGCGCGCGACGTCGCCGGAGCGGTCGAGTTCTGGACCGAC
CGGCTCGGGTTCTCCCGGGACTTCGTGGAGGACGACTTCGCCGGTGTGGTCCGGGACGACGTGACCCTGT
TCATCAGCGCGGTCCAGGACCAGGTGGTGCCGGACAACACCCTGGCCTGGGTGTGGGTGCGCGGCCTGGA
CGAGCTGTACGCCGAGTGGTCGGAGGTCGTGTCCACGAACTTCCGGGACGCCTCCGGGCCGGCCATGACC
GAGATCGGCGAGCAGCCGTGGGGGCGGGAGTTCGCCCTGCGCGACCCGGCCGGCAACTGCGTGCACTTCG
TGGCCGAGGAGCAGGACTGACACGTGCTACGAGATTTCGATTCCACCGCCGCCTTCTATGAAAGGTTGGG
CTTCGGAATCGTTTTCCGGGACGCCGGCTGGATGATCCTCCAGCGCGGGGATCTCATGCTGGAGTTCTTC
GCCCACCCCAACTTGTTTATTGCAGCTTATAATGGTTACAAATAAAGCAATAGCATCACAAATTTCACAA
ATAAAGCATTTTTTTCACTGCATTCTAGTTGTGGTTTGTCCAAACTCATCAATGTATCTTATCATGTCTG
TATACCGTCGACCTCTAGCTAGAGCTTGGCGTAATCATGGTCATAGCTGTTTCCTGTGTGAAATTGTTAT
CCGCTCACAATTCCACACAACATACGAGCCGGAAGCATAAAGTGTAAAGCCTGGGGTGCCTAATGAGTGA
GCTAACTCACATTAATTGCGTTGCGCTCACTGCCCGCTTTCCAGTCGGGAAACCTGTCGTGCCAGCTGCA
TTAATGAATCGGCCAACGCGCGGGGAGAGGCGGTTTGCGTATTGGGCGCTCTTCCGCTTCCTCGCTCACT
GACTCGCTGCGCTCGGTCGTTCGGCTGCGGCGAGCGGTATCAGCTCACTCAAAGGCGGTAATACGGTTAT
CCACAGAATCAGGGGATAACGCAGGAAAGAACATGTGAGCAAAAGGCCAGCAAAAGGCCAGGAACCGTAA
AAAGGCCGCGTTGCTGGCGTTTTTCCATAGGCTCCGCCCCCCTGACGAGCATCACAAAAATCGACGCTCA
AGTCAGAGGTGGCGAAACCCGACAGGACTATAAAGATACCAGGCGTTTCCCCCTGGAAGCTCCCTCGTGC
GCTCTCCTGTTCCGACCCTGCCGCTTACCGGATACCTGTCCGCCTTTCTCCCTTCGGGAAGCGTGGCGCT
TTCTCATAGCTCACGCTGTAGGTATCTCAGTTCGGTGTAGGTCGTTCGCTCCAAGCTGGGCTGTGTGCAC
GAACCCCCCGTTCAGCCCGACCGCTGCGCCTTATCCGGTAACTATCGTCTTGAGTCCAACCCGGTAAGAC
ACGACTTATCGCCACTGGCAGCAGCCACTGGTAACAGGATTAGCAGAGCGAGGTATGTAGGCGGTGCTAC
AGAGTTCTTGAAGTGGTGGCCTAACTACGGCTACACTAGAAGAACAGTATTTGGTATCTGCGCTCTGCTG
AAGCCAGTTACCTTCGGAAAAAGAGTTGGTAGCTCTTGATCCGGCAAACAAACCACCGCTGGTAGCGGTG
GTTTTTTTGTTTGCAAGCAGCAGATTACGCGCAGAAAAAAAGGATCTCAAGAAGATCCTTTGATCTTTTC
TACGGGGTCTGACGCTCAGTGGAACGAAAACTCACGTTAAGGGATTTTGGTCATGAGATTATCAAAAAGG
ATCTTCACCTAGATCCTTTTAAATTAAAAATGAAGTTTTAAATCAATCTAAAGTATATATGAGTAAACTT
GGTCTGACAGTTACCAATGCTTAATCAGTGAGGCACCTATCTCAGCGATCTGTCTATTTCGTTCATCCAT
AGTTGCCTGACTCCCCGTCGTGTAGATAACTACGATACGGGAGGGCTTACCATCTGGCCCCAGTGCTGCA
ATGATACCGCGAGACCCACGCTCACCGGCTCCAGATTTATCAGCAATAAACCAGCCAGCCGGAAGGGCCG
AGCGCAGAAGTGGTCCTGCAACTTTATCCGCCTCCATCCAGTCTATTAATTGTTGCCGGGAAGCTAGAGT
AAGTAGTTCGCCAGTTAATAGTTTGCGCAACGTTGTTGCCATTGCTACAGGCATCGTGGTGTCACGCTCG
TCGTTTGGTATGGCTTCATTCAGCTCCGGTTCCCAACGATCAAGGCGAGTTACATGATCCCCCATGTTGT
GCAAAAAAGCGGTTAGCTCCTTCGGTCCTCCGATCGTTGTCAGAAGTAAGTTGGCCGCAGTGTTATCACT
CATGGTTATGGCAGCACTGCATAATTCTCTTACTGTCATGCCATCCGTAAGATGCTTTTCTGTGACTGGT
GAGTACTCAACCAAGTCATTCTGAGAATAGTGTATGCGGCGACCGAGTTGCTCTTGCCCGGCGTCAATAC
GGGATAATACCGCGCCACATAGCAGAACTTTAAAAGTGCTCATCATTGGAAAACGTTCTTCGGGGCGAAA
ACTCTCAAGGATCTTACCGCTGTTGAGATCCAGTTCGATGTAACCCACTCGTGCACCCAACTGATCTTCA
GCATCTTTTACTTTCACCAGCGTTTCTGGGTGAGCAAAAACAGGAAGGCAAAATGCCGCAAAAAAGGGAA
TAAGGGCGACACGGAAATGTTGAATACTCATACTCTTCCTTTTTCAATATTATTGAAGCATTTATCAGGG
TTATTGTCTCATGAGCGGATACATATTTGAATGTATTTAGAAAAATAAACAAATAGGGGTTCCGCGCACA
TTTCCCCGAAAAGTGCCACCTGAC
