Features (pLannotate 1.2.2; 31 found; start..end, strand, type, name):
     31..83      -  misc_feature   bom (fragment): basis of mobility region from pBR322
    238..617     +  enhancer       CMV enhancer: human cytomegalovirus immediate early enhancer
    618..817     +  promoter       CMV promoter: human cytomegalovirus (CMV) immediate early promoter
    835..1015    +  LTR            5' LTR (truncated): truncated 5' long terminal repeat (LTR) from HIV-1
   1062..1187    +  misc_feature   HIV-1 Ψ: packaging signal of human immunodeficiency virus type 1
   1171..1534    +  CDS            HIV-1 gag (fragment): gag protein from human immunodeficiency virus 1; gag
   1680..1913    +  misc_feature   RRE: The Rev response element (RRE) of HIV-1 allows for Rev-dependent mRNA export from the nucleus to the cytoplasm.
   2290..2390    +  CDS            Rev (fragment): human immunodeficiency virus 1 (HIV-1) Rev protein; rev; enhances nuclear export of unspliced and incompletely spliced viral mRNAs
   2440..2557    +  misc_feature   cPPT/CTS: central polypurine tract and central termination sequence of HIV-1
   2616..2919    +  enhancer       CMV enhancer: human cytomegalovirus immediate early enhancer
   2920..3123    +  promoter       CMV promoter: human cytomegalovirus (CMV) immediate early promoter
   3209..3923    +  CDS            superecliptic pHluorin (fragment): pH-sensitive mutant of green fluorescent protein (Ng et al., 2002) excited strongly by blue light at neutral pH but minimally fluorescent at acidic pH
   3924..3948    +  misc_feature   MCS (fragment): pBluescript multiple cloning site
   3948..4536    +  misc_feature   WPRE: woodchuck hepatitis virus posttranscriptional regulatory element
   4473..5054    +  CDS            nef (fragment): NEF_HV1H2 - Experimental evidence at protein level: Swiss-Prot protein existence level 1. Extracellular Nef protein targets CD4(+) T-lymphocytes for apoptosis by interacting with CXCR4 surface receptors. From Human immunodeficiency virus type 1 group M subtype B (isolate HXB2) (HIV-1).
   5061..5241    +  LTR            5' LTR (truncated): truncated 5' long terminal repeat (LTR) from HIV-1
   5273..5497    +  polyA_signal   bGH poly(A) signal: bovine growth hormone polyadenylation signal
   5501..5522    +  promoter       SV40 promoter (fragment): SV40 enhancer and early promoter
   5543..5971    +  rep_origin     f1 ori (sequence partly withheld): f1 bacteriophage origin of replication; arrow indicates direction of (+) strand synthesis
   5985..6314    +  promoter       SV40 promoter: SV40 enhancer and early promoter
   6362..6409    +  promoter       EM7 promoter: synthetic bacterial promoter&nbsp
   6428..6802    +  CDS            BleoR: antibiotic-binding protein; Sh ble from Streptoalloteichus hindustanus; confers resistance to bleomycin, phleomycin, and Zeocin™
   6812..6937    +  CDS            ble (fragment): BLE_KLEPN - Experimental evidence at protein level: Swiss-Prot protein existence level 1. Binding protein with a strong affinity to the bleomycin family of antibiotics. Binds to CL990; an antimitotic-antibiotic compound. From Klebsiella pneumoniae.
   6932..7053    +  polyA_signal   SV40 poly(A) signal: SV40 polyadenylation signal
   7126..7142    -  protein_bind   lac operator: The lac repressor binds to the lac operator to inhibit transcription in E. coli. This inhibition can be relieved by adding lactose or isopropyl-β-D-thiogalactopyranoside (IPTG). lac repressor encoded by lacI
   7150..7180    -  promoter       lac promoter: promoter for the E. coli lac operon
   7195..7216    -  protein_bind   CAP binding site: CAP binding activates transcription in the presence of cAMP. E. coli catabolite activator protein
   7229..7321    -  CDS            lacI (fragment): lac repressor; lacI; The lac repressor binds to the lac operator to inhibit transcription in E. coli. This inhibition can be relieved by adding lactose or isopropyl-β-D-thiogalactopyranoside (IPTG).
   7504..8092    -  rep_origin     ori: high-copy-number ColE1/pMB1/pBR322/pUC origin of replication
   8263..9123    -  CDS            AmpR: β-lactamase; bla; confers resistance to ampicillin, carbenicillin, and related antibiotics
   9124..9228    -  promoter       AmpR promoter: bla
>Addgene plasmid #163049 | pMOS005: superecliptic pHluorin (cytosolic) | addgene full sequence | sequence record 324186 | Addgene NGS Result
GTCGACGGATCGGGAGATCTCCCGATCCCCTATGGTGCACTCTCAGTACAATCTGCTCTGATGCCGCATA
GTTAAGCCAGTATCTGCTCCCTGCTTGTGTGTTGGAGGTCGCTGAGTAGTGCGCGAGCAAAATTTAAGCT
ACAACAAGGCAAGGCTTGACCGACAATTGCATGAAGAATCTGCTTAGGGTTAGGCGTTTTGCGCTGCTTC
GCGATGTACGGGCCAGATATACGCGTTGACATTGATTATTGACTAGTTATTAATAGTAATCAATTACGGG
GTCATTAGTTCATAGCCCATATATGGAGTTCCGCGTTACATAACTTACGGTAAATGGCCCGCCTGGCTGA
CCGCCCAACGACCCCCGCCCATTGACGTCAATAATGACGTATGTTCCCATAGTAACGCCAATAGGGACTT
TCCATTGACGTCAATGGGTGGAGTATTTACGGTAAACTGCCCACTTGGCAGTACATCAAGTGTATCATAT
GCCAAGTACGCCCCCTATTGACGTCAATGACGGTAAATGGCCCGCCTGGCATTATGCCCAGTACATGACC
TTATGGGACTTTCCTACTTGGCAGTACATCTACGTATTAGTCATCGCTATTACCATGGTGATGCGGTTTT
GGCAGTACATCAATGGGCGTGGATAGCGGTTTGACTCACGGGGATTTCCAAGTCTCCACCCCATTGACGT
CAATGGGAGTTTGTTTTGGCACCAAAATCAACGGGACTTTCCAAAATGTCGTAACAACTCCGCCCCATTG
ACGCAAATGGGCGGTAGGCGTGTACGGTGGGAGGTCTATATAAGCAGCGCGTTTTGCCTGTACTGGGTCT
CTCTGGTTAGACCAGATCTGAGCCTGGGAGCTCTCTGGCTAACTAGGGAACCCACTGCTTAAGCCTCAAT
AAAGCTTGCCTTGAGTGCTTCAAGTAGTGTGTGCCCGTCTGTTGTGTGACTCTGGTAACTAGAGATCCCT
CAGACCCTTTTAGTCAGTGTGGAAAATCTCTAGCAGTGGCGCCCGAACAGGGACTTGAAAGCGAAAGGGA
AACCAGAGGAGCTCTCTCGACGCAGGACTCGGCTTGCTGAAGCGCGCACGGCAAGAGGCGAGGGGCGGCG
ACTGGTGAGTACGCCAAAAATTTTGACTAGCGGAGGCTAGAAGGAGAGAGATGGGTGCGAGAGCGTCAGT
ATTAAGCGGGGGAGAATTAGATCGCGATGGGAAAAAATTCGGTTAAGGCCAGGGGGAAAGAAAAAATATA
AATTAAAACATATAGTATGGGCAAGCAGGGAGCTAGAACGATTCGCAGTTAATCCTGGCCTGTTAGAAAC
ATCAGAAGGCTGTAGACAAATACTGGGACAGCTACAACCATCCCTTCAGACAGGATCAGAAGAACTTAGA
TCATTATATAATACAGTAGCAACCCTCTATTGTGTGCATCAAAGGATAGAGATAAAAGACACCAAGGAAG
CTTTAGACAAGATAGAGGAAGAGCAAAACAAAAGTAAGACCACCGCACAGCAAGCGGCCGCTGATCTTCA
GACCTGGAGGAGGAGATATGAGGGACAATTGGAGAAGTGAATTATATAAATATAAAGTAGTAAAAATTGA
ACCATTAGGAGTAGCACCCACCAAGGCAAAGAGAAGAGTGGTGCAGAGAGAAAAAAGAGCAGTGGGAATA
GGAGCTTTGTTCCTTGGGTTCTTGGGAGCAGCAGGAAGCACTATGGGCGCAGCGTCAATGACGCTGACGG
TACAGGCCAGACAATTATTGTCTGGTATAGTGCAGCAGCAGAACAATTTGCTGAGGGCTATTGAGGCGCA
ACAGCATCTGTTGCAACTCACAGTCTGGGGCATCAAGCAGCTCCAGGCAAGAATCCTGGCTGTGGAAAGA
TACCTAAAGGATCAACAGCTCCTGGGGATTTGGGGTTGCTCTGGAAAACTCATTTGCACCACTGCTGTGC
CTTGGAATGCTAGTTGGAGTAATAAATCTCTGGAACAGATTTGGAATCACACGACCTGGATGGAGTGGGA
CAGAGAAATTAACAATTACACAAGCTTAATACACTCCTTAATTGAAGAATCGCAAAACCAGCAAGAAAAG
AATGAACAAGAATTATTGGAATTAGATAAATGGGCAAGTTTGTGGAATTGGTTTAACATAACAAATTGGC
TGTGGTATATAAAATTATTCATAATGATAGTAGGAGGCTTGGTAGGTTTAAGAATAGTTTTTGCTGTACT
TTCTATAGTGAATAGAGTTAGGCAGGGATATTCACCATTATCGTTTCAGACCCACCTCCCAACCCCGAGG
GGACCCGACAGGCCCGAAGGAATAGAAGAAGAAGGTGGAGAGAGAGACAGAGACAGATCCATTCGATTAG
TGAACGGATCGGCACTGCGTGCGCCAATTCTGCAGACAAATGGCAGTATTCATCCACAATTTTAAAAGAA
AAGGGGGGATTGGGGGGTACAGTGCAGGGGAAAGAATAGTAGACATAATAGCAACAGACATACAAACTAA
AGAATTACAAAAACAAATTACAAAAATTCAAAATTTTCGGGTTTATTACAGGGACAGCAGAGATCCAGTT
TGGTTAATTAAGCTTGGGAGTTCCGCGTTACATAACTTACGGTAAATGGCCCGCCTGGCTGACCGCCCAA
CGACCCCCGCCCATTGACGTCAATAATGACGTATGTTCCCATAGTAACGCCAATAGGGACTTTCCATTGA
CGTCAATGGGTGGAGCATTTACGGTAAACTGCCCACTTGGCAGTACATCAAGTGTATCATATGCCAAGTA
CGCCCCCTATTGACGTCAATGACGGTAAATGGCCCGCCTGGCATTATGCCCAGTACATGACCTTATGGGA
CTTTCCTACTTGGCAGTACATCTACGTATTAGTCATCGCTATTACCATGGTGATGCGGTTTTGGCAGTAC
ATCAATGGGCGTGGATAGCGGTTTGACTCACGGGGATTTCCAAGTCTCCACCCCATTGACGTCAATGGGA
GTTTGTTTTGGCACCAAAATCAACGGGACTTTCCAAAATGTCGTAACAACTCCGCCCCATTGACGCAAAT
GGGCGGTAGGCGTGTACGGTGGGAGGTCTATATAAGCAGAGCTCGTTTAGTGAACCGTCAGATCGCCTGG
AGACGCCATCCACGCTGTTTTGACCTCCATAGAAGACACCGACTCTAGAGGATCCACCATGAGTAAAGGA
GAAGAACTTTTCACTGGAGTTGTCCCAATTCTTGTTGAATTAGATGGTGATGTTAATGGGCACAAATTTT
CTGTCAGTGGAGAGGGTGAAGGTGATGCAACATACGGAAAACTTACCCTTAAATTTATTTGCACTACTGG
AAAACTACCTGTTCCTTGGCCAACACTTGTCACTACTTTAACTTATGGTGTTCAATGCTTTTCAAGATAC
CCAGATCATATGAAACGGCATGACTTTTTCAAGAGTGCCATGCCCGAAGGTTATGTACAGGAAAGAACTA
TATTTTTCAAAGATGACGGGAACTACAAGACACGTGCTGAAGTCAAGTTTGAAGGTGATACCCTTGTTAA
TAGAATCGAGTTAAAAGGTATTGATTTTAAAGAAGATGGAAACATTCTTGGACACAAATTGGAATACAAC
TATAACGATCACCAGGTGTACATCATGGCAGACAAACAAAAGAATGGAATCAAAGCTAACTTCAAAATTA
GACACAACATTGAAGATGGAGGCGTTCAACTAGCAGACCATTATCAACAAAATACTCCAATTGGCGATGG
GCCCGTCCTTTTACCAGACAACCATTACCTGTTTACAACTTCTACTCTTTCGAAAGATCCCAACGAAAAG
AGAGACCACATGGTCCTTCTTGAGTTTGTAACAGCTGCTGGGATTACACATGGCATGGATGAACTATACA
AATGAATTCGATATCAAGCTTATCGATAATCAACCTCTGGATTACAAAATTTGTGAAAGATTGACTGGTA
TTCTTAACTATGTTGCTCCTTTTACGCTATGTGGATACGCTGCTTTAATGCCTTTGTATCATGCTATTGC
TTCCCGTATGGCTTTCATTTTCTCCTCCTTGTATAAATCCTGGTTGCTGTCTCTTTATGAGGAGTTGTGG
CCCGTTGTCAGGCAACGTGGCGTGGTGTGCACTGTGTTTGCTGACGCAACCCCCACTGGTTGGGGCATTG
CCACCACCTGTCAGCTCCTTTCCGGGACTTTCGCTTTCCCCCTCCCTATTGCCACGGCGGAACTCATCGC
CGCCTGCCTTGCCCGCTGCTGGACAGGGGCTCGGCTGTTGGGCACTGACAATTCCGTGGTGTTGTCGGGG
AAATCATCGTCCTTTCCTTGGCTGCTCGCCTGTGTTGCCACCTGGATTCTGCGCGGGACGTCCTTCTGCT
ACGTCCCTTCGGCCCTCAATCCAGCGGACCTTCCTTCCCGCGGCCTGCTGCCGGCTCTGCGGCCTCTTCC
GCGTCTTCGCCTTCGCCCTCAGACGAGTCGGATCTCCCTTTGGGCCGCCTCCCCGCATCGATACCGTCGA
CCTCGAGACCTAGAAAAACATGGAGCAATCACAAGTAGCAATACAGCAGCTACCAATGCTGATTGTGCCT
GGCTAGAAGCACAAGAGGAGGAGGAGGTGGGTTTTCCAGTCACACCTCAGGTACCTTTAAGACCAATGAC
TTACAAGGCAGCTGTAGATCTTAGCCACTTTTTAAAAGAAAAGGGGGGACTGGAAGGGCTAATTCACTCC
CAACGAAGACAAGATATCCTTGATCTGTGGATCTACCACACACAAGGCTACTTCCCTGATTGGCAGAACT
ACACACCAGGGCCAGGGATCAGATATCCACTGACCTTTGGATGGTGCTACAAGCTAGTACCAGTTGAGCA
AGAGAAGGTAGAAGAAGCCAATGAAGGAGAGAACACCCGCTTGTTACACCCTGTGAGCCTGCATGGGATG
GATGACCCGGAGAGAGAAGTATTAGAGTGGAGGTTTGACAGCCGCCTAGCATTTCATCACATGGCCCGAG
AGCTGCATCCGGACTGTACTGGGTCTCTCTGGTTAGACCAGATCTGAGCCTGGGAGCTCTCTGGCTAACT
AGGGAACCCACTGCTTAAGCCTCAATAAAGCTTGCCTTGAGTGCTTCAAGTAGTGTGTGCCCGTCTGTTG
TGTGACTCTGGTAACTAGAGATCCCTCAGACCCTTTTAGTCAGTGTGGAAAATCTCTAGCAGGGCCCGTT
TAAACCCGCTGATCAGCCTCGACTGTGCCTTCTAGTTGCCAGCCATCTGTTGTTTGCCCCTCCCCCGTGC
CTTCCTTGACCCTGGAAGGTGCCACTCCCACTGTCCTTTCCTAATAAAATGAGGAAATTGCATCGCATTG
TCTGAGTAGGTGTCATTCTATTCTGGGGGGTGGGGTGGGGCAGGACAGCAAGGGGGAGGATTGGGAAGAC
AATAGCAGGCATGCTGGGGATGCGGTGGGCTCTATGGCTTCTGAGGCGGAAAGAACCAGCTGGGGCTCTA
GGGGGTATCCCC
[124 nt withheld, positions 5543-5666]
C
[91 nt withheld, positions 5668-5758]
A
[49 nt withheld, positions 5760-5808]
CCTTTGACGTTGGAGTCCACGTTCTTT
[37 nt withheld, positions 5836-5872]
ACCCTATCTCGGTCTATTCTTTTGATTTATAAGGGATTTTGCCGATTTCGGCCTATTGGTTAAAAAATGA
GCTGATTTAACAAAAATTTAACGCGAATTAATTCTGTGGAATGTGTGTCAGTTAGGGTGTGGAAAGTCCC
CAGGCTCCCCAGCAGGCAGAAGTATGCAAAGCATGCATCTCAATTAGTCAGCAACCAGGTGTGGAAAGTC
CCCAGGCTCCCCAGCAGGCAGAAGTATGCAAAGCATGCATCTCAATTAGTCAGCAACCATAGTCCCGCCC
CTAACTCCGCCCATCCCGCCCCTAACTCCGCCCAGTTCCGCCCATTCTCCGCCCCATGGCTGACTAATTT
TTTTTATTTATGCAGAGGCCGAGGCCGCCTCTGCCTCTGAGCTATTCCAGAAGTAGTGAGGAGGCTTTTT
TGGAGGCCTAGGCTTTTGCAAAAAGCTCCCGGGAGCTTGTATATCCATTTTCGGATCTGATCAGCACGTG
TTGACAATTAATCATCGGCATAGTATATCGGCATAGTATAATACGACAAGGTGAGGAACTAAACCATGGC
CAAGTTGACCAGTGCCGTTCCGGTGCTCACCGCGCGCGACGTCGCCGGAGCGGTCGAGTTCTGGACCGAC
CGGCTCGGGTTCTCCCGGGACTTCGTGGAGGACGACTTCGCCGGTGTGGTCCGGGACGACGTGACCCTGT
TCATCAGCGCGGTCCAGGACCAGGTGGTGCCGGACAACACCCTGGCCTGGGTGTGGGTGCGCGGCCTGGA
CGAGCTGTACGCCGAGTGGTCGGAGGTCGTGTCCACGAACTTCCGGGACGCCTCCGGGCCGGCCATGACC
GAGATCGGCGAGCAGCCGTGGGGGCGGGAGTTCGCCCTGCGCGACCCGGCCGGCAACTGCGTGCACTTCG
TGGCCGAGGAGCAGGACTGACACGTGCTACGAGATTTCGATTCCACCGCCGCCTTCTATGAAAGGTTGGG
CTTCGGAATCGTTTTCCGGGACGCCGGCTGGATGATCCTCCAGCGCGGGGATCTCATGCTGGAGTTCTTC
GCCCACCCCAACTTGTTTATTGCAGCTTATAATGGTTACAAATAAAGCAATAGCATCACAAATTTCACAA
ATAAAGCATTTTTTTCACTGCATTCTAGTTGTGGTTTGTCCAAACTCATCAATGTATCTTATCATGTCTG
TATACCGTCGACCTCTAGCTAGAGCTTGGCGTAATCATGGTCATAGCTGTTTCCTGTGTGAAATTGTTAT
CCGCTCACAATTCCACACAACATACGAGCCGGAAGCATAAAGTGTAAAGCCTGGGGTGCCTAATGAGTGA
GCTAACTCACATTAATTGCGTTGCGCTCACTGCCCGCTTTCCAGTCGGGAAACCTGTCGTGCCAGCTGCA
TTAATGAATCGGCCAACGCGCGGGGAGAGGCGGTTTGCGTATTGGGCGCTCTTCCGCTTCCTCGCTCACT
GACTCGCTGCGCTCGGTCGTTCGGCTGCGGCGAGCGGTATCAGCTCACTCAAAGGCGGTAATACGGTTAT
CCACAGAATCAGGGGATAACGCAGGAAAGAACATGTGAGCAAAAGGCCAGCAAAAGGCCAGGAACCGTAA
AAAGGCCGCGTTGCTGGCGTTTTTCCATAGGCTCCGCCCCCCTGACGAGCATCACAAAAATCGACGCTCA
AGTCAGAGGTGGCGAAACCCGACAGGACTATAAAGATACCAGGCGTTTCCCCCTGGAAGCTCCCTCGTGC
GCTCTCCTGTTCCGACCCTGCCGCTTACCGGATACCTGTCCGCCTTTCTCCCTTCGGGAAGCGTGGCGCT
TTCTCATAGCTCACGCTGTAGGTATCTCAGTTCGGTGTAGGTCGTTCGCTCCAAGCTGGGCTGTGTGCAC
GAACCCCCCGTTCAGCCCGACCGCTGCGCCTTATCCGGTAACTATCGTCTTGAGTCCAACCCGGTAAGAC
ACGACTTATCGCCACTGGCAGCAGCCACTGGTAACAGGATTAGCAGAGCGAGGTATGTAGGCGGTGCTAC
AGAGTTCTTGAAGTGGTGGCCTAACTACGGCTACACTAGAAGAACAGTATTTGGTATCTGCGCTCTGCTG
AAGCCAGTTACCTTCGGAAAAAGAGTTGGTAGCTCTTGATCCGGCAAACAAACCACCGCTGGTAGCGGTG
GTTTTTTTGTTTGCAAGCAGCAGATTACGCGCAGAAAAAAAGGATCTCAAGAAGATCCTTTGATCTTTTC
TACGGGGTCTGACGCTCAGTGGAACGAAAACTCACGTTAAGGGATTTTGGTCATGAGATTATCAAAAAGG
ATCTTCACCTAGATCCTTTTAAATTAAAAATGAAGTTTTAAATCAATCTAAAGTATATATGAGTAAACTT
GGTCTGACAGTTACCAATGCTTAATCAGTGAGGCACCTATCTCAGCGATCTGTCTATTTCGTTCATCCAT
AGTTGCCTGACTCCCCGTCGTGTAGATAACTACGATACGGGAGGGCTTACCATCTGGCCCCAGTGCTGCA
ATGATACCGCGAGACCCACGCTCACCGGCTCCAGATTTATCAGCAATAAACCAGCCAGCCGGAAGGGCCG
AGCGCAGAAGTGGTCCTGCAACTTTATCCGCCTCCATCCAGTCTATTAATTGTTGCCGGGAAGCTAGAGT
AAGTAGTTCGCCAGTTAATAGTTTGCGCAACGTTGTTGCCATTGCTACAGGCATCGTGGTGTCACGCTCG
TCGTTTGGTATGGCTTCATTCAGCTCCGGTTCCCAACGATCAAGGCGAGTTACATGATCCCCCATGTTGT
GCAAAAAAGCGGTTAGCTCCTTCGGTCCTCCGATCGTTGTCAGAAGTAAGTTGGCCGCAGTGTTATCACT
CATGGTTATGGCAGCACTGCATAATTCTCTTACTGTCATGCCATCCGTAAGATGCTTTTCTGTGACTGGT
GAGTACTCAACCAAGTCATTCTGAGAATAGTGTATGCGGCGACCGAGTTGCTCTTGCCCGGCGTCAATAC
GGGATAATACCGCGCCACATAGCAGAACTTTAAAAGTGCTCATCATTGGAAAACGTTCTTCGGGGCGAAA
ACTCTCAAGGATCTTACCGCTGTTGAGATCCAGTTCGATGTAACCCACTCGTGCACCCAACTGATCTTCA
GCATCTTTTACTTTCACCAGCGTTTCTGGGTGAGCAAAAACAGGAAGGCAAAATGCCGCAAAAAAGGGAA
TAAGGGCGACACGGAAATGTTGAATACTCATACTCTTCCTTTTTCAATATTATTGAAGCATTTATCAGGG
TTATTGTCTCATGAGCGGATACATATTTGAATGTATTTAGAAAAATAAACAAATAGGGGTTCCGCGCACA
TTTCCCCGAAAAGTGCCACCTGAC
