>Addgene plasmid #163049 | pMOS005: superecliptic pHluorin (cytosolic) | depositor partial sequence | sequence record 315834 | superecliptic pHluorin
ATGAGTAAAGGAGAAGAACTTTTCACTGGAGTTGTCCCAATTCTTGTTGAATTAGATGGTGATGTTAATG
GGCACAAATTTTCTGTCAGTGGAGAGGGTGAAGGTGATGCAACATACGGAAAACTTACCCTTAAATTTAT
TTGCACTACTGGAAAACTACCTGTTCCTTGGCCAACACTTGTCACTACTTTAACTTATGGTGTTCAATGC
TTTTCAAGATACCCAGATCATATGAAACGGCATGACTTTTTCAAGAGTGCCATGCCCGAAGGTTATGTAC
AGGAAAGAACTATATTTTTCAAAGATGACGGGAACTACAAGACACGTGCTGAAGTCAAGTTTGAAGGTGA
TACCCTTGTTAATAGAATCGAGTTAAAAGGTATTGATTTTAAAGAAGATGGAAACATTCTTGGACACAAA
TTGGAATACAACTATAACGATCACCAGGTGTACATCATGGCAGACAAACAAAAGAATGGAATCAAAGCTA
ACTTCAAAATTAGACACAACATTGAAGATGGAGGCGTTCAACTAGCAGACCATTATCAACAAAATACTCC
AATTGGCGATGGGCCCGTCCTTTTACCAGACAACCATTACCTGTTTACAACTTCTACTCTTTCGAAAGAT
CCCAACGAAAAGAGAGACCACATGGTCCTTCTTGAGTTTGTAACAGCTGCTGGGATTACACATGGCATGG
ATGAACTATACAAATGA
